>Addgene plasmid #237567 | pMIHP-16230 C.FLAG.NWS | addgene full sequence | sequence record 477153 | Addgene NGS Result
TTTTCCCAGTCACGACGTTGTAAAACGACGGCGCAAGGAATGGTGCATGCAAGGAGATGGCGCCCAACAG
TCCCCCGGCCACGGGGCCTGCCACCATACCCACGCCGAAACAAGCGCTCATGAGCCCGAAGTGGCGAGCC
CGATCTTCCCCATCGGTGATGTCGGCGATATAGGCGCCAGCAACCGCACCTGTGGCGCCGGTGATGCCGG
CCACGATGCGTCCGGCGTAGAGGCGATTAGTCCAATTTGTTAAAGACAGGATATCAGTGGTCCAGGCTCT
AGTTTTGACTCAACAATATCACCAGCTGAAGCCTATAGAGTACGAGCCATAGATAAAATAAAAGATTTTA
TTTAGTCTCCAGAAAAAGGGGGGAATGAAAGACCCCACCTGTAGGTTTGGCAAGCTAGCTTAAGTAACGC
CATTTTGCAAGGCATGGAAAATACATAACTGAGAATAGAGAAGTTCAGATCAAGGTTAGGAACAGAGAGA
CAGCAGAATATGGGCCAAACAGGATATCTGTGGTAAGCAGTTCCTGCCCCGGCTCAGGGCCAAGAACAGA
TGGTCCCCAGATGCGGTCCCGCCCTCAGCAGTTTCTAGAGAACCATCAGATGTTTCCAGGGTGCCCCAAG
GACCTGAAATGACCCTGTGCCTTATTTGAACTAACCAATCAGTTCGCTTCTCGCTTCTGTTCGCGCGCTT
CTGCTCCCCGAGCTCAATAAAAGAGCCCACAACCCCTCACTCGGCGCGCCAGTCCTCCGATAGACTGCGT
CGCCCGGGTACCCGTATTCCCAATAAAGCCTCTTGCTGTTTGCATCCGAATCGTGGACTCGCTGATCCTT
GGGAGGGTCTCCTCAGATTGATTGACTGCCCACCTCGGGGGTCTTTCATTTGGAGGTTCCACCGAGATTT
GGAGACCCCTGCCCAGGGACCACCGACCCCCCCGCCGGGAGGTAAGCTGGCCAGCGGTCGTTTCGTGTCT
GTCTCTGTCTTTGTGCGTGTTTGTGCCGGCATCTAATGTTTGCGCCTGCGTCTGTACTAGTTAGCTAACT
AGCTCTGTATCTGGCGGACCCGTGGTGGAACTGACGAGTTCTGAACACCCGGCCGCAACCCTGGGAGACG
TCCCAGGGACTTTGGGGGCCGTTTTTGTGGCCCGACCTGAGGAAGGGAGTCGATGTGGAATCCGACCCCG
TCAGGATATGTGGTTCTGGTAGGAGACGAGAACCTAAAACAGTTCCCGCCTCCGTCTGAATTTTTGCTTT
CGGTTTGGAACCGAAGCCGCGCGTCTTGTCTGCTGCAGCGCTGCAGCATCGTTCTGTGTTGTCTCTGTCT
GACTGTGTTTCTGTATTTGTCTGAAAATTAGGGCCAGACTGTTACCACTCCCTTAAGTTTGACCTTAGGT
CACTGGAAAGATGTCGAGCGGATCGCTCACAACCAGTCGGTAGATGTCAAGAAGAGACGTTGGGTTACCT
TCTGCTCTGCAGAATGGCCAACCTTTAACGTCGGATGGCCGCGAGACGGCACCTTTAACCGAGACCTCAT
CACCCAGGTTAAGATCAAGGTCTTTTCACCTGGCCCGCATGGACACCCAGACCAGGTCCCCTACATCGTG
ACCTGGGAAGCCTTGGCTTTTGACCCCCCTCCCTGGGTCAAGCCCTTTGTACACCCTAAGCCTCCGCCTC
CTCTTCCTCCATCCGCCCCGTCTCTCCCCCTTGAACCTCCTCGTTCGACCCCGCCTCGATCCTCCCTTTA
TCCAGCCCTCACTCCTTCTCTAGGCGCCGGAATTCCGAACAGTCTTCCGTAATAGAAGACACAAGGCTCG
AGCGGGATCAATTCCGCCCCCCCCCTAACGTTACTGGCCGAAGCCGCTTGGAATAAGGCCGGTGTGCGTT
TGTCTATATGTTATTTTCCACCATATTGCCGTCTTTTGGCAATGTGAGGGCCCGGAAACCTGGCCCTGTC
TTCTTGACGAGCATTCCTAGGGGTCTTTCCCCTCTCGCCAAAGGAATGCAAGGTCTGTTGAATGTCGTGA
AGGAAGCAGTTCCTCTGGAAGCTTCTTGAAGACAAACAACGTCTGTAGCGACCCTTTGCAGGCAGCGGAA
CCCCCCACCTGGCGACAGGTGCCTCTGCGGCCAAAAGCCACGTGTATAAGATACACCTGCAAAGGCGGCA
CAACCCCAGTGCCACGTTGTGAGTTGGATAGTTGTGGAAAGAGTCAAATGGCTCTCCTCAAGCGTATTCA
ACAAGGGGCTGAAGGATGCCCAGAAGGTACCCCATTGTATGGGATCTGATCTGGGGCCTCGGTGCACATG
CTTTACATGTGTTTAGTCGAGGTTAAAAAAACGTCTAGGCCCCCCGAACCACGGGGACGTGGTTTTCCTT
TGAAAAACACGATAATACCATGCCAGAGCCTTCTAAGTCTGCACCAGCCCCTAAGAAGGGATCTAAGAAA
GCCATCTCTAAGGCGCAGAAGAAGGATGGCAAGAAGCGCAAGCGCAGCCGCAAGGAGAGCTATTCGGTGT
ACGTGTACAAGGTGCTGAAGCAAGTGCACCCCGACACCGGCATCTCCTCCAAGGCCATGGGCATCATGAA
CTCGTTCGTGAACGACATCTTCGAGCGCATCGCGAGCGAGGCGTCCCGCCTGGCGCATTACAACAAGCGC
TCGACCATCACGTCCCGGGAGATCCAGACGGCCGTGCGCCTGCTGCTGCCCGGGGAGCTGGCCAAGCACG
CCGTGTCGGAGGGCACTAAGGCCGTCACCAAGTACACCAGCTCCAAGGACCCACCGGTCGCCACCGGATC
CACGGTCGCCACCATGGGCGAGGACCAGGTGGACCCCAGGCTGATCGACGGCAAGGGAGGAGGCGGGGGA
GGGGACTACAAAGACGATGACGACAAGGGAGGAGGCGGGGGAGGGAACTGGTCCCACCCCCAATTCGAGA
AAGGCATGCTGATGGTGTAAGCGGCCGCGACTCTAGAGTCGACCTGCAGGCATGCAAGCTTCAGGTAGCC
GGCTAACGTTAACAACCGGTACCTCTAGAACTATAGCTAGCATGCGCAAATTTAAAGCGCTGATATCGAT
AAAATAAAAGATTTTATTTAGTCTCCAGAAAAAGGGGGGAATGAAAGACCCCACCTGTAGGTTTGGCAAG
CTAGCTTAAGTAACGCCATTTTGCAAGGCATGGAAAATACATAACTGAGAATAGAGAAGTTCAGATCAAG
GTTAGGAACAGAGAGACAGCAGAATATGGGCCAAACAGGATATCTGTGGTAAGCAGTTCCTGCCCCGGCT
CAGGGCCAAGAACAGATGGTCCCCAGATGCGGTCCCGCCCTCAGCAGTTTCTAGAGAACCATCAGATGTT
TCCAGGGTGCCCCAAGGACCTGAAATGACCCTGTGCCTTATTTGAACTAACCAATCAGTTCGCTTCTCGC
TTCTGTTCGCGCGCTTCTGCTCCCCGAGCTCAATAAAAGAGCCCACAACCCCTCACTCGGCGCGCCAGTC
CTCCGATAGACTGCGTCGCCCGGGTACCCGTGTATCCAATAAACCCTCTTGCAGTTGCATCCGACTTGTG
GTCTCGCTGTTCCTTGGGAGGGTCTCCTCTGAGTGATTGACTACCCGTCAGCGGGGGTCTTTCATGGGTA
ACAGTTTCTTGAAGTTGGAGAACAACATTCTGAGGGTAGGAGTCGAATATTAAGTAATCCTGACTCAATT
AGCCACTGTTTTGAATCCACATACTCCAATACTCCTGAAATAGTTCATTATGGACAGCGCAGAAAGAGCT
GGGGAGAATTGTGAAATTGTTATCCGCTCACAATTCCACACAACATACGAGCCGGAAGCATAAAGTGTAA
AGCCTGGGGTGCCTAATGAGTGAGCTAACTCACATTAATTGCGTTGCGCTCACTGCCCGCTTTCCAGTCG
GGAAACCTGTCGTGCCAGCTGCATTAATGAATCGGCCAACGCGCGGGGAGAGGCGGTTTGCGTATTGGGC
GCTCTTCCGCTTCCTCGCTCACTGACTCGCTGCGCTCGGTCGTTCGGCTGCGGCGAGCGGTATCAGCTCA
CTCAAAGGCGGTAATACGGTTATCCACAGAATCAGGGGATAACGCAGGAAAGAACATGTGAGCAAAAGGC
CAGCAAAAGGCCAGGAACCGTAAAAAGGCCGCGTTGCTGGCGTTTTTCCATAGGCTCCGCCCCCCTGACG
AGCATCACAAAAATCGACGCTCAAGTCAGAGGTGGCGAAACCCGACAGGACTATAAAGATACCAGGCGTT
TCCCCCTGGAAGCTCCCTCGTGCGCTCTCCTGTTCCGACCCTGCCGCTTACCGGATACCTGTCCGCCTTT
CTCCCTTCGGGAAGCGTGGCGCTTTCTCATAGCTCACGCTGTAGGTATCTCAGTTCGGTGTAGGTCGTTC
GCTCCAAGCTGGGCTGTGTGCACGAACCCCCCGTTCAGCCCGACCGCTGCGCCTTATCCGGTAACTATCG
TCTTGAGTCCAACCCGGTAAGACACGACTTATCGCCACTGGCAGCAGCCACTGGTAACAGGATTAGCAGA
GCGAGGTATGTAGGCGGTGCTACAGAGTTCTTGAAGTGGTGGCCTAACTACGGCTACACTAGAAGAACAG
TATTTGGTATCTGCGCTCTGCTGAAGCCAGTTACCTTCGGAAAAAGAGTTGGTAGCTCTTGATCCGGCAA
ACAAACCACCGCTGGTAGCGGTGGTTTTTTTGTTTGCAAGCAGCAGATTACGCGCAGAAAAAAAGGATCT
CAAGAAGATCCTTTGATCTTTTCTACGGGGTCTGACGCTCAGTGGAACGAAAACTCACGTTAAGGGATTT
TGGTCATGAGATTATCAAAAAGGATCTTCACCTAGATCCTTTTAAATTAAAAATGAAGTTTTAAATCAAT
CTAAAGTATATATGAGTAAACTTGGTCTGACAGTTACCAATGCTTAATCAGTGAGGCACCTATCTCAGCG
ATCTGTCTATTTCGTTCATCCATAGTTGCCTGACTCCCCGTCGTGTAGATAACTACGATACGGGAGGGCT
TACCATCTGGCCCCAGTGCTGCAATGATACCGCGAGACCCACGCTCACCGGCTCCAGATTTATCAGCAAT
AAACCAGCCAGCCGGAAGGGCCGAGCGCAGAAGTGGTCCTGCAACTTTATCCGCCTCCATCCAGTCTATT
AATTGTTGCCGGGAAGCTAGAGTAAGTAGTTCGCCAGTTAATAGTTTGCGCAACGTTGTTGCCATTGCTA
CAGGCATCGTGGTGTCACGCTCGTCGTTTGGTATGGCTTCATTCAGCTCCGGTTCCCAACGATCAAGGCG
AGTTACATGATCCCCCATGTTGTGCAAAAAAGCGGTTAGCTCCTTCGGTCCTCCGATCGTTGTCAGAAGT
AAGTTGGCCGCAGTGTTATCACTCATGGTTATGGCAGCACTGCATAATTCTCTTACTGTCATGCCATCCG
TAAGATGCTTTTCTGTGACTGGTGAGTACTCAACCAAGTCATTCTGAGAATAGTGTATGCGGCGACCGAG
TTGCTCTTGCCCGGCGTCAATACGGGATAATACCGCGCCACATAGCAGAACTTTAAAAGTGCTCATCATT
GGAAAACGTTCTTCGGGGCGAAAACTCTCAAGGATCTTACCGCTGTTGAGATCCAGTTCGATGTAACCCA
CTCGTGCACCCAACTGATCTTCAGCATCTTTTACTTTCACCAGCGTTTCTGGGTGAGCAAAAACAGGAAG
GCAAAATGCCGCAAAAAAGGGAATAAGGGCGACACGGAAATGTTGAATACTCATACTCTTCCTTTTTCAA
TATTATTGAAGCATTTATCAGGGTTATTGTCTCATGAGCGGATACATATTTGAATGTATTTAGAAAAATA
AACAAATAGGGGTTCCGCGCACATTTCCCCGAAAAGTGCCACCTGACGTCTAAGAAACCATTATTATCAT
GACATTAACCTATAAAAATAGGCGTATCACGAGGCCCTTTCGTCTCGCGCGTTTCGGTGATGACGGTGAA
AACCTCTGACACATGCAGCTCCCGGAGACGGTCACAGCTTGTCTGTAAGCGGATGCCGGGAGCAGACAAG
CCCGTCAGGGCGCGTCAGCGGGTGTTGGCGGGTGTCGGGGCTGGCTTAACTATGCGGCATCAGAGCAGAT
TGTACTGAGAGTGCACCATATGCGGTGTGAAATACCGCACAGATGCGTAAGGAGAAAATACCGCATCAGG
CGCCATTCGCCATTCAGGCTGCGCAACTGTTGGGAAGGGCGATCGGTGCGGGCCTCTTCGCTATTACGCC
AGCTGGCGAAAGGGGGATGTGCTGCAAGGCGATTAAGTTGGGTAACGCCAGGG
Features (pLannotate 1.2.2; 20 found; start..end, strand, type, name):
     32..233     -  CDS            TcR (fragment): tetracycline efflux protein; tet; confers resistance to tetracycline
    234..332     +  CDS            env (fragment): murine leukemia virus gPr80 envelope polyprotein precursor; env; proteolytically cleaved into gp70SU and p15TM subunits
    374..890     +  LTR            5' LTR: 5' long terminal repeat from murine embryonic stem cell virus
    954..1295    +  misc_feature   MESV Ψ: packaging signal of murine embryonic stem cell virus
   1362..1778    +  CDS            gag (truncated): truncated Moloney murine leukemia virus (MMLV) gag gene lacking the start codon
   1837..2397    +  misc_feature   IRES: internal ribosome entry site (IRES) of the encephalomyocarditis virus (EMCV)
   2400..2777    +  CDS            H2bc3: H2B1B_MOUSE - Also known as Hist1h2bb Experimental evidence at protein level: Swiss-Prot protein existence level 1. Core component of nucleosome. Nucleosomes wrap and compact DNA into chromatin, limiting DNA accessibility to the cellular machineries which require DNA as a template. Histones thereby play a central role in transcription regulation, DNA repair, DNA replication and chromosomal stability. DNA accessibility is regulated via a complex set of post-translational modifications of histones, also called histone code, and nucleosome remodeling. From Mus musculus (Mouse).
   2873..2893    +  CDS            3xFLAG (fragment): three tandem FLAG® epitope tags
   2971..3001    +  misc_feature   MCS (fragment): pUC18/19 multiple cloning site
   3121..3635    +  LTR            3' LTR: 3' long terminal repeat from murine embryonic stem cell virus
   3797..3813    -  protein_bind   lac operator: The lac repressor binds to the lac operator to inhibit transcription in E. coli. This inhibition can be relieved by adding lactose or isopropyl-β-D-thiogalactopyranoside (IPTG). lac repressor encoded by lacI
   3821..3851    -  promoter       lac promoter: promoter for the E. coli lac operon
   3866..3887    -  protein_bind   CAP binding site: CAP binding activates transcription in the presence of cAMP. E. coli catabolite activator protein
   3900..3992    -  CDS            lacI (fragment): lac repressor; lacI; The lac repressor binds to the lac operator to inhibit transcription in E. coli. This inhibition can be relieved by adding lactose or isopropyl-β-D-thiogalactopyranoside (IPTG).
   4175..4763    -  rep_origin     ori: high-copy-number ColE1/pMB1/pBR322/pUC origin of replication
   4934..5794    -  CDS            AmpR: β-lactamase; bla; confers resistance to ampicillin, carbenicillin, and related antibiotics
   5795..5899    -  promoter       AmpR promoter: bla
   5994..6029    +  CDS            rop (fragment): Rop protein, which maintains plasmids at low copy number; rop
   6131..6230    +  misc_feature   bom (fragment): basis of mobility region from pBR322
   6236..32      -  CDS            lacZα (fragment) (across the origin): LacZα fragment of β-galactosidase; lacZ fragment
