[The description below was written by a language model from this plasmid's Addgene catalogue record and pLannotate feature annotations shown in this document.]
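Description:
pMIHP-16230 C.FLAG.NWS is an empty gammaretroviral backbone from a "Flow Code" plasmid series. Its p.MIHP backbone was derived from p.MIGII by replacing the GFP reporter with an epitope-tagged histone. The 6,353 nt sequence carries murine embryonic stem cell virus 5' and 3' LTRs flanking the MESV Ψ packaging signal and a truncated MMLV gag segment lacking its start codon. Together these allow the transcript to be packaged into retroviral particles when viral proteins are supplied in trans, and the 5' LTR drives expression after integration. In bacteria the plasmid replicates from a high-copy ColE1/pUC-type origin and is selected with ampicillin through the β-lactamase gene. The short TcR, env, lacI, rop, bom and lacZα fragments and the lac promoter/operator region appear to be non-functional leftovers from earlier cloning vectors.

Downstream of gag, an EMCV IRES directs cap-independent translation of mouse histone H2B (H2bc3). According to the catalogue, the histone is fused to the epitope combination C, FLAG and NWS. Only a FLAG-like fragment is annotated after the histone coding sequence, and the C and NWS tags were not detected by the annotation tool. No insert is recorded, and a gene of interest would presumably be cloned between gag and the IRES. It would then be co-expressed from one bicistronic transcript with the nuclear tagged histone. The specific tag combination serves as an antibody-detectable code that should let transduced cells be identified and distinguished by flow cytometry when several constructs are pooled. The record also notes use "with mRNAs" without further explanation.
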