Addgene plasmid #237567: pMIHP-16230 C.FLAG.NWS
Purpose: (Empty Backbone) C.FLAG.NWS Flow Code Plasmid This plasmid is to be used with mRNAs.
Depositing lab: Adrian Liston. Depositing organization: Babraham Institute.
Backbone
  Vector backbone: p.MIHP — made from p.MIGII with the GFP element being replaced with the histone epitopes
  Vector type: Retroviral
  Tag / fusion protein: C; FLAG; NWS
Growth in bacteria
  Bacterial resistance: Ampicillin, 100 μg/mL
  Growth temperature: 30°C
  Growth strain: NEB Stable
  Copy number: Unknown
Gene/Insert
  Gene/Insert name: None
Terms and licenses: Academic/Nonprofit Terms; Industry Terms: Not Available to Industry
How to cite: pMIHP-16230 C.FLAG.NWS was a gift from Adrian Liston (Addgene plasmid # 237567 ; http://n2t.net/addgene:237567 ; RRID:Addgene_237567)
